Addgene plasmid #46781: PCMV-intron myc Rab6WT
Purpose: expression of WT Rab6a in mammalian cells
Depositing lab: Terry Hébert. Depositing organization: McGill University. Publication: Seven transmembrane receptor core signaling complexes are assembled prior to plasma membrane trafficking. Dupre DJ, Robitaille M, Ethier N, Villeneuve LR, Mamarbachi AM, Hebert TE. J Biol Chem. 2006 Nov 10;281(45):34561-73. Epub 2006 Sep 7. 10.1074/jbc.M605012200 PubMed 16959776.
Backbone
  Vector backbone: pCMV-intron myc
  Modifications to backbone: intron-myc inserted HindIII/XbaI. Intron enhances stability of mRNA.
  Vector type: Mammalian Expression
  Selectable markers: Neomycin (select with G418)
Growth in bacteria
  Bacterial resistance: Ampicillin, 100 μg/mL
  Growth temperature: 37°C
  Growth strain: DH5alpha
  Copy number: Unknown
Gene/Insert
  Gene/Insert name: Rab6 (alt names: Rab6A; member RAS oncogene family)
  Species: H. sapiens (human)
  Insert size (bp): 640
  Entrez Gene: RAB6A (a.k.a. RAB6)
  Promoter: CMV
  Tag / fusion protein: myc (N terminal on backbone)
  Cloning method: Restriction Enzyme; 5′ cloning site BamHI (not destroyed); 3′ cloning site XhoI (not destroyed)
  Sequencing primers: 5′ CMV-F; 3′ BGH Reverse
Terms and licenses: Academic/Nonprofit Terms; Industry Terms: Not Available to Industry
Depositor comments: cDNA was obtained from UMR cDNA Resource Center, www.cdna.org . Also see Dupré et al., 2006 Cell Signal. 2007 Mar;19(3):481-9. https://www.ncbi.nlm.nih.gov/pubmed/16979872 for more information.
How to cite: PCMV-intron myc Rab6WT was a gift from Terry Hébert (Addgene plasmid # 46781 ; http://n2t.net/addgene:46781 ; RRID:Addgene_46781)
