[The description below was written by a language model from this plasmid's Addgene catalogue record and pLannotate feature annotations shown in this document.]
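Description:
PCMV-intron myc Rab6WT is a mammalian expression plasmid of about 6.1 kb that produces wild-type human Rab6A, a small Ras-family GTPase that regulates membrane traffic at the Golgi, including retrograde transport toward the endoplasmic reticulum. The backbone, pCMV-intron myc, is a pcDNA-style vector into which an intron-myc segment was added. It is propagated in E. coli through a high-copy ColE1/pUC-type origin with ampicillin resistance (AmpR under its own bla promoter). It also carries an f1 origin, which allows single-stranded DNA production. For selection in mammalian cells, an SV40 enhancer/early promoter drives the neo gene, terminated by an SV40 polyadenylation signal, so that stable transfectants can be selected with G418. A short ble fragment and lac promoter/operator remnants are annotated but appear to be backbone leftovers.

The expression cassette begins with the CMV immediate-early enhancer and promoter. The annotation detects only a partial enhancer. A chimeric β-globin/immunoglobulin heavy chain intron follows, which the depositor notes improves mRNA stability. Downstream lie a T7 promoter and a short Myc epitope sequence, annotated as a fragment of a 3xMyc tag. The RAB6A coding sequence comes next, cloned between BamHI and XhoI so that the protein carries an N-terminal myc tag. An antisense SP6 promoter and the bovine growth hormone polyadenylation signal close the cassette.

The plasmid is intended for transient or stable expression of epitope-tagged wild-type Rab6A in mammalian cells, where the protein can be detected with anti-myc reagents. The associated work concerned the assembly and trafficking of seven-transmembrane receptor signalling complexes before they reach the plasma membrane.
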