Features (pLannotate 1.2.2; 21 found; start..end, strand, type, name):
     18..36      -  promoter       SP6 promoter: promoter for bacteriophage SP6 RNA polymerase
     62..286     +  polyA_signal   bGH poly(A) signal: bovine growth hormone polyadenylation signal
    290..311     +  promoter       SV40 promoter (fragment): SV40 enhancer and early promoter
    332..760     +  rep_origin     f1 ori (sequence partly withheld): f1 bacteriophage origin of replication; arrow indicates direction of (+) strand synthesis
    774..1103    +  promoter       SV40 promoter: SV40 enhancer and early promoter
   1170..1961    +  CDS            neo: KKA2_KLEPN - Also known as kan, nptII. Experimental evidence at protein level: Swiss-Prot protein existence level 1. Resistance to kanamycin, neomycin, paromomycin, ribostamycin, butirosin and gentamicin B. From Klebsiella pneumoniae.
   1985..2143    +  CDS            ble (fragment): BLE_KLEPN - Experimental evidence at protein level: Swiss-Prot protein existence level 1. Binding protein with a strong affinity to the bleomycin family of antibiotics. Binds to CL990; an antimitotic-antibiotic compound. From Klebsiella pneumoniae.
   2138..2259    +  polyA_signal   SV40 poly(A) signal: SV40 polyadenylation signal
   2332..2348    -  protein_bind   lac operator: The lac repressor binds to the lac operator to inhibit transcription in E. coli. This inhibition can be relieved by adding lactose or isopropyl-β-D-thiogalactopyranoside (IPTG). lac repressor encoded by lacI
   2356..2386    -  promoter       lac promoter: promoter for the E. coli lac operon
   2401..2422    -  protein_bind   CAP binding site: CAP binding activates transcription in the presence of cAMP. E. coli catabolite activator protein
   2435..2527    -  CDS            lacI (fragment): lac repressor; lacI; The lac repressor binds to the lac operator to inhibit transcription in E. coli. This inhibition can be relieved by adding lactose or isopropyl-β-D-thiogalactopyranoside (IPTG).
   2710..3298    -  rep_origin     ori: high-copy-number ColE1/pMB1/pBR322/pUC origin of replication
   3469..4329    -  CDS            AmpR: β-lactamase; bla; confers resistance to ampicillin, carbenicillin, and related antibiotics
   4330..4434    -  promoter       AmpR promoter: bla
   4709..4806    +  enhancer       CMV enhancer (fragment): human cytomegalovirus immediate early enhancer; contains an 18-bp deletion relative to the standard CMV enhancer
   4807..5018    +  promoter       CMV promoter: human cytomegalovirus (CMV) immediate early promoter
   5179..5311    +  intron         chimeric intron: chimera between introns from human β-globin and immunoglobulin heavy chain genes
   5356..5374    +  promoter       T7 promoter: promoter for bacteriophage T7 RNA polymerase
   5392..5418    +  CDS            3xMyc (fragment): 3 tandem Myc epitope tags
   5434..6057    +  CDS            RAB6A: RAB6A_HUMAN - Also known as RAB6. Experimental evidence at protein level: Swiss-Prot protein existence level 1. Protein transport. Regulator of membrane traffic from the Golgi apparatus towards the endoplasmic reticulum (ER). Has a low GTPase activity. Involved in COPI-independent retrograde transport from the Golgi to the ER (PubMed:25962623). From Homo sapiens (Human).
>Addgene plasmid #46781 | PCMV-intron myc Rab6WT | addgene full sequence | sequence record 457775 | Addgene NGS Result
CATCTAGAGGGCCCTATTCTATAGTGTCACCTAAATGCTAGAGCTCGCTGATCAGCCTCGACTGTGCCTT
CTAGTTGCCAGCCATCTGTTGTTTGCCCCTCCCCCGTGCCTTCCTTGACCCTGGAAGGTGCCACTCCCAC
TGTCCTTTCCTAATAAAATGAGGAAATTGCATCGCATTGTCTGAGTAGGTGTCATTCTATTCTGGGGGGT
GGGGTGGGGCAGGACAGCAAGGGGGAGGATTGGGAAGACAATAGCAGGCATGCTGGGGATGCGGTGGGCT
CTATGGCTTCTGAGGCGGAAAGAACCAGCTGGGGCTCTAGGGGGTATCCCC
[124 nt withheld, positions 332-455]
C
[91 nt withheld, positions 457-547]
A
[49 nt withheld, positions 549-597]
CCTTTGACGTTGGAGTCCACGTTCTTT
[37 nt withheld, positions 625-661]
ACCCTATCTCGGTCTATTCTTTTGATTTATAAGGGATTTTGCCGATTTCGGCCTATTGGTTAAAAAATGA
GCTGATTTAACAAAAATTTAACGCGAATTAATTCTGTGGAATGTGTGTCAGTTAGGGTGTGGAAAGTCCC
CAGGCTCCCCAGCAGGCAGAAGTATGCAAAGCATGCATCTCAATTAGTCAGCAACCAGGTGTGGAAAGTC
CCCAGGCTCCCCAGCAGGCAGAAGTATGCAAAGCATGCATCTCAATTAGTCAGCAACCATAGTCCCGCCC
CTAACTCCGCCCATCCCGCCCCTAACTCCGCCCAGTTCCGCCCATTCTCCGCCCCATGGCTGACTAATTT
TTTTTATTTATGCAGAGGCCGAGGCCGCCTCTGCCTCTGAGCTATTCCAGAAGTAGTGAGGAGGCTTTTT
TGGAGGCCTAGGCTTTTGCAAAAAGCTCCCGGGAGCTTGTATATCCATTTTCGGATCTGATCAAGAGACA
GGATGAGGATCGTTTCGCATGATTGAACAAGATGGATTGCACGCAGGTTCTCCGGCCGCTTGGGTGGAGA
GGCTATTCGGCTATGACTGGGCACAACAGACAATCGGCTGCTCTGATGCCGCCGTGTTCCGGCTGTCAGC
GCAGGGGCGCCCGGTTCTTTTTGTCAAGACCGACCTGTCCGGTGCCCTGAATGAACTGCAGGACGAGGCA
GCGCGGCTATCGTGGCTGGCCACGACGGGCGTTCCTTGCGCAGCTGTGCTCGACGTTGTCACTGAAGCGG
GAAGGGACTGGCTGCTATTGGGCGAAGTGCCGGGGCAGGATCTCCTGTCATCTCACCTTGCTCCTGCCGA
GAAAGTATCCATCATGGCTGATGCAATGCGGCGGCTGCATACGCTTGATCCGGCTACCTGCCCATTCGAC
CACCAAGCGAAACATCGCATCGAGCGAGCACGTACTCGGATGGAAGCCGGTCTTGTCGATCAGGATGATC
TGGACGAAGAGCATCAGGGGCTCGCGCCAGCCGAACTGTTCGCCAGGCTCAAGGCGCGCATGCCCGACGG
CGAGGATCTCGTCGTGACCCATGGCGATGCCTGCTTGCCGAATATCATGGTGGAAAATGGCCGCTTTTCT
GGATTCATCGACTGTGGCCGGCTGGGTGTGGCGGACCGCTATCAGGACATAGCGTTGGCTACCCGTGATA
TTGCTGAAGAGCTTGGCGGCGAATGGGCTGACCGCTTCCTCGTGCTTTACGGTATCGCCGCTCCCGATTC
GCAGCGCATCGCCTTCTATCGCCTTCTTGACGAGTTCTTCTGAGCGGGACTCTGGGGTTCGAAATGACCG
ACCAAGCGACGCCCAACCTGCCATCACGAGATTTCGATTCCACCGCCGCCTTCTATGAAAGGTTGGGCTT
CGGAATCGTTTTCCGGGACGCCGGCTGGATGATCCTCCAGCGCGGGGATCTCATGCTGGAGTTCTTCGCC
CACCCCAACTTGTTTATTGCAGCTTATAATGGTTACAAATAAAGCAATAGCATCACAAATTTCACAAATA
AAGCATTTTTTTCACTGCATTCTAGTTGTGGTTTGTCCAAACTCATCAATGTATCTTATCATGTCTGTAT
ACCGTCGACCTCTAGCTAGAGCTTGGCGTAATCATGGTCATAGCTGTTTCCTGTGTGAAATTGTTATCCG
CTCACAATTCCACACAACATACGAGCCGGAAGCATAAAGTGTAAAGCCTGGGGTGCCTAATGAGTGAGCT
AACTCACATTAATTGCGTTGCGCTCACTGCCCGCTTTCCAGTCGGGAAACCTGTCGTGCCAGCTGCATTA
ATGAATCGGCCAACGCGCGGGGAGAGGCGGTTTGCGTATTGGGCGCTCTTCCGCTTCCTCGCTCACTGAC
TCGCTGCGCTCGGTCGTTCGGCTGCGGCGAGCGGTATCAGCTCACTCAAAGGCGGTAATACGGTTATCCA
CAGAATCAGGGGATAACGCAGGAAAGAACATGTGAGCAAAAGGCCAGCAAAAGGCCAGGAACCGTAAAAA
GGCCGCGTTGCTGGCGTTTTTCCATAGGCTCCGCCCCCCTGACGAGCATCACAAAAATCGACGCTCAAGT
CAGAGGTGGCGAAACCCGACAGGACTATAAAGATACCAGGCGTTTCCCCCTGGAAGCTCCCTCGTGCGCT
CTCCTGTTCCGACCCTGCCGCTTACCGGATACCTGTCCGCCTTTCTCCCTTCGGGAAGCGTGGCGCTTTC
TCATAGCTCACGCTGTAGGTATCTCAGTTCGGTGTAGGTCGTTCGCTCCAAGCTGGGCTGTGTGCACGAA
CCCCCCGTTCAGCCCGACCGCTGCGCCTTATCCGGTAACTATCGTCTTGAGTCCAACCCGGTAAGACACG
ACTTATCGCCACTGGCAGCAGCCACTGGTAACAGGATTAGCAGAGCGAGGTATGTAGGCGGTGCTACAGA
GTTCTTGAAGTGGTGGCCTAACTACGGCTACACTAGAAGAACAGTATTTGGTATCTGCGCTCTGCTGAAG
CCAGTTACCTTCGGAAAAAGAGTTGGTAGCTCTTGATCCGGCAAACAAACCACCGCTGGTAGCGGTGGTT
TTTTTGTTTGCAAGCAGCAGATTACGCGCAGAAAAAAAGGATCTCAAGAAGATCCTTTGATCTTTTCTAC
GGGGTCTGACGCTCAGTGGAACGAAAACTCACGTTAAGGGATTTTGGTCATGAGATTATCAAAAAGGATC
TTCACCTAGATCCTTTTAAATTAAAAATGAAGTTTTAAATCAATCTAAAGTATATATGAGTAAACTTGGT
CTGACAGTTACCAATGCTTAATCAGTGAGGCACCTATCTCAGCGATCTGTCTATTTCGTTCATCCATAGT
TGCCTGACTCCCCGTCGTGTAGATAACTACGATACGGGAGGGCTTACCATCTGGCCCCAGTGCTGCAATG
ATACCGCGAGACCCACGCTCACCGGCTCCAGATTTATCAGCAATAAACCAGCCAGCCGGAAGGGCCGAGC
GCAGAAGTGGTCCTGCAACTTTATCCGCCTCCATCCAGTCTATTAATTGTTGCCGGGAAGCTAGAGTAAG
TAGTTCGCCAGTTAATAGTTTGCGCAACGTTGTTGCCATTGCTACAGGCATCGTGGTGTCACGCTCGTCG
TTTGGTATGGCTTCATTCAGCTCCGGTTCCCAACGATCAAGGCGAGTTACATGATCCCCCATGTTGTGCA
AAAAAGCGGTTAGCTCCTTCGGTCCTCCGATCGTTGTCAGAAGTAAGTTGGCCGCAGTGTTATCACTCAT
GGTTATGGCAGCACTGCATAATTCTCTTACTGTCATGCCATCCGTAAGATGCTTTTCTGTGACTGGTGAG
TACTCAACCAAGTCATTCTGAGAATAGTGTATGCGGCGACCGAGTTGCTCTTGCCCGGCGTCAATACGGG
ATAATACCGCGCCACATAGCAGAACTTTAAAAGTGCTCATCATTGGAAAACGTTCTTCGGGGCGAAAACT
CTCAAGGATCTTACCGCTGTTGAGATCCAGTTCGATGTAACCCACTCGTGCACCCAACTGATCTTCAGCA
TCTTTTACTTTCACCAGCGTTTCTGGGTGAGCAAAAACAGGAAGGCAAAATGCCGCAAAAAAGGGAATAA
GGGCGACACGGAAATGTTGAATACTCATACTCTTCCTTTTTCAATATTATTGAAGCATTTATCAGGGTTA
TTGTCTCATGAGCGGATACATATTTGAATGTATTTAGAAAAATAAACAAATAGGGGTTCCGCGCACATTT
CCCCGAAAAGTGCCACCTGACGTCGACGGATCGGGAGATCTTCAATATTGGCCATTAGCCATATTATTCA
TTGGTTATATAGCATAAATCAATATTGGCTATTGGCCATTGCATACGTTGTATCTATATCATAATATGTA
CATTTATATTGGCTCATGTCCAATATGACCGCCATGTTGGCATTGATTATTGACTAGTTATTAATAGTAA
TCAATTACGGGGTCATTAGTTCATAGCCCATATATGGAGTTCCGCGTTACATAACTTACGGTAAATGGCC
CGCCTGGCATTATGCCCAGTACATGACCTTACGGGACTTTCCTACTTGGCAGTACATCTACGTATTAGTC
ATCGCTATTACCATGGTGATGCGGTTTTGGCAGTACACCAATGGGCGTGGATAGCGGTTTGACTCACGGG
GATTTCCAAGTCTCCACCCCATTGACGTCAATGGGAGTTTGTTTTGGCACCAAAATCAACGGGACTTTCC
AAAATGTCGTAACAACTGCGATCGCCCGCCCCGTTGACGCAAATGGGCGGTAGGCGTGTACGGTGGGAGG
TCTATATAAGCAGAGCTCGTTTAGTGAACCGTCAGATCACTAGAAGCTTTATTGCGGTAGTTTATCACAG
TTAAATTGCTAACGCAGTCAGTGCTTCTGACACAACAGTCTCGAACTTAAGCTGCAGTGACTCTCTTAAG
GTAGCCTTGCAGAAGTTGGTCGTGAGGCACTGGGCAGGTAAGTATCAAGGTTACAAGACAGGTTTAAGGA
GACCAATAGAAACTGGGCTTGTCGAGACAGAGAAGACTCTTGCGTTTCTGATAGGCACCTATTGGTCTTA
CTGACATCCACTTTGCCTTTCTCTCCACAGGTGTCCACTCCCAGTTCAATTACAGCTCTTAAGGCTAGAG
TACTTAATACGACTCACTATAGGCTAGCCTCGACATGGAACAGAAACTCATCTCTGAAGAGGATCTGTCT
AGAGGATCCACCATGTCCACGGGCGGAGACTTCGGGAATCCGCTGAGGAAATTCAAGCTGGTGTTCCTGG
GGGAGCAAAGCGTTGGAAAGACATCTTTGATCACCAGATTCATGTATGACAGTTTTGACAACACCTATCA
GGCAACAATTGGCATTGACTTTTTATCAAAAACTATGTACTTGGAGGATCGAACAGTACGATTGCAATTA
TGGGACACAGCAGGTCAAGAGCGGTTCAGGAGCTTGATTCCTAGCTACATTCGTGACTCCACTGTGGCAG
TTGTTGTTTATGATATCACAAATGTTAACTCATTCCAGCAAACTACAAAGTGGATTGATGATGTCAGAAC
AGAAAGAGGAAGTGATGTTATCATCATGCTAGTAGGAAATAAAACAGATCTTGCTGACAAGAGGCAAGTG
TCAATTGAGGAGGGAGAGAGGAAAGCCAAAGAGCTGAATGTTATGTTTATTGAAACTAGTGCAAAAGCTG
GATACAATGTAAAGCAGCTCTTTCGACGTGTAGCAGCAGCTTTGCCGGGAATGGAAAGCACACAGGACAG
AAGCAGAGAAGATATGATTGACATAAAACTGGAAAAGCCTCAGGAGCAACCAGTCAGTGAAGGAGGCTGT
TCCTGCTAACTCGAGCATG
