>Addgene plasmid #46781 | PCMV-intron myc Rab6WT | addgene partial sequence | sequence record 67941 | CMV-F 5'-CGCAAATGGGCGGTAGGCGTG-3'
GCAGAGCTCGTTTAGTGAACCGTCAGATCACTAGAAGCTTTATTGCGGTAGTTTATCACAGTTAAATTGC
TAACGCAGTCAGTGCTTCTGACACAACAGTCTCGAACTTAAGCTGCAGTGACTCTCTTAAGGTAGCCTTG
CAGAAGTTGGTCGTGAGGCACTGGGCAGGTAAGTATCAAGGTTACAAGACAGGTTTAAGGAGACCAATAG
AAACTGGGCTTGTCGAGACAGAGAAGACTCTTGCGTTTCTGATAGGCACCTATTGGTCTTACTGACATCC
ACTTTGCCTTTCTCTCCACAGGTGTCCACTCCCAGTTCAATTACAGCTCTTAAGGCTAGAGTACTTAATA
CGACTCACTATAGGCTAGCCTCGACATGGAACAGAAACTCATCTCTGAAGAGGATCTGTCTAGAGGATCC
ACCATGTCCACGGGCGGAGACTTCGGGAATCCGCTGAGGAAATTCAAGCTGGTGTTCCTGGGGGAGCAAA
GCGTTGGAAAGACATCTTTGATCACCAGATTCATGTATGACAGTTTTGACAACACCTATCAGGCAACAAT
TGGCATTGACTTTTTATCAAAAACTATGTACTTGGAGGATCGAACAGTACGATTGCAATTATGGGACACA
GCAGGTCAAGAGCGGTTCAGGAGCTTGATTCCTAGCTACATTCGTGACTCCACTGTGGCAGTTGTTGTTT
ATGATATCACAAATGTTAACTCATTCCAGCAAACTACAAAGTGGATTGATGATGTCAGAACAGAAAGAGG
AAGTGATGTTATCATCATGCTAGTAGGAAATAAAACAGATCTTGCTGACAAGAGGCAAGTGTCAATTGAG
GAGGGAGAGAGGAAAGCCAAAGAGCTGAATGTTATGTTTATT
